Addgene plasmid #167641: pKP1384
Purpose: Express FepA V16C . Please note that mutation numbers are not based on start codon of insert.
Depositing lab: Kathleen Postle. Depositing organization: Pennsylvania State University. Publication: Identification of New In Vivo TonB-FepA Rendezvous Sites. Postle K, Kho K, Gresock M, Ghosh J, Larsen R. bioRxiv 2021.12.08.471779 10.1101/2021.12.08.471779.
Backbone
  Vector backbone: pBAD24
  Vector type: Bacterial Expression
Growth in bacteria
  Bacterial resistance: Ampicillin, 100 μg/mL
  Growth temperature: 37°C
  Growth strain: DH5alpha
  Copy number: High Copy
Gene/Insert
  Gene/Insert name: fepA V16C
  Species: Escherichia coli
  Mutation: fepA with V16C mutation (Mutation is V38C based on start codon)
  Cloning method: Restriction Enzyme; 5′ cloning site Unknown (unknown if destroyed)
Terms and licenses: Academic/Nonprofit Terms; Industry Terms: Not Available to Industry
Depositor comments: The parent is pKP515 in this collection (PMID: 12218040)
How to cite: pKP1384 was a gift from Kathleen Postle (Addgene plasmid # 167641 ; http://n2t.net/addgene:167641 ; RRID:Addgene_167641)
