[The description below was written by a language model from this plasmid's Addgene catalogue record and pLannotate feature annotations shown in this document.]
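Description:
pKP1384 is a bacterial expression plasmid built on the pBAD24 backbone that produces a single-cysteine variant of the Escherichia coli outer membrane transporter FepA. It is about 6.8 kb, replicates from a high-copy ColE1/pMB1-type origin, and is selected with ampicillin through the bla (β-lactamase) gene and its own promoter. An M13 phage origin is also present, which in principle permits single-stranded DNA production. Short remnants of pBR322 sequence (fragments of bom, rop, the tetracycline resistance gene and its promoter) are backbone leftovers and are not expected to be functional.

The fepA coding sequence sits downstream of the araBAD promoter, with the divergently transcribed araC regulator gene alongside it, so expression is induced by L-arabinose and can be tuned by inducer level. Transcription ends at the rrnB T1 and T2 terminators, which follow a fragment of the multiple cloning site and a 5S rRNA segment. FepA binds ferric enterobactin in the first step of siderophore-mediated iron uptake and also serves as the receptor for colicins B and D. The insert carries a V16C substitution. This number does not count from the start codon, where the same change is V38C. No epitope tags or reporters are annotated.

According to the depositor, the plasmid derives from pKP515 in the same collection, and the 5′ cloning site was not recorded. The associated publication concerns in vivo contact sites between TonB and FepA. The engineered cysteine is therefore probably meant for probing such interactions, for example by disulfide crosslinking, although the record itself states only that the plasmid expresses FepA V16C.
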