Features (pLannotate 1.2.2; 15 found; start..end, strand, type, name):
     96..974     -  CDS            araC: L-arabinose regulatory protein; araC
   1001..1285    +  promoter       araBAD promoter: araBAD; promoter of the L-arabinose operon of E. coli; the araC regulatory gene is transcribed in the opposite direction (Guzman et al., 1995)
   1320..3557    +  CDS            fepA: FEPA_ECOLI - Also known as fep, feuB. Experimental evidence at protein level: Swiss-Prot protein existence level 1. This protein is involved in the initial step of iron uptake by binding ferrienterobactin (Fe-ENT), an iron chelatin siderophore that allows E.coli to extract iron from the environment. FepA also acts as a receptor for colicins B and D. From Escherichia coli (strain K12).
   3565..3609    +  misc_feature   MCS (fragment): pUC18/19 multiple cloning site
   3693..3808    +  ncRNA          5S rRNA: Accession: RF00001 - 5S ribosomal RNA
   3812..3898    +  terminator     rrnB T1 terminator: Escherichia coli rrnB; transcription terminator T1 from the E. coli rrnB gene
   3990..4017    +  terminator     rrnB T2 terminator: transcription terminator T2 from the E. coli rrnB gene
   4036..4127    +  promoter       AmpR promoter: bla
   4128..4988    +  CDS            AmpR: β-lactamase; bla; confers resistance to ampicillin, carbenicillin, and related antibiotics
   5030..5410    +  rep_origin     M13 ori (sequence partly withheld): M13 bacteriophage origin of replication; arrow indicates direction of (+) strand synthesis
   5596..6184    +  rep_origin     ori: high-copy-number ColE1/pMB1/pBR322/pUC origin of replication
   6370..6421    -  misc_feature   bom (fragment): basis of mobility region from pBR322
   6537..6576    -  CDS            rop (fragment): Rop protein, which maintains plasmids at low copy number; rop
   6577..6762    -  CDS            TcR (fragment): tetracycline efflux protein; tet; confers resistance to tetracycline
   6772..6       +  promoter       tet promoter (fragment) (across the origin): E. coli promoter for tetracycline efflux protein gene
>Addgene plasmid #167641 | pKP1384 | addgene full sequence | sequence record 339577 | Addgene NGS Result
ATCGATGCATAATGTGCCTGTCAAATGGACGAAGCAGGGATTCTGCAAACCCTATGCTACTCCGTCAAGC
CGTCAATTGTCTGATTCGTTACCAATTATGACAACTTGACGGCTACATCATTCACTTTTTCTTCACAACC
GGCACGGAACTCGCTCGGGCTGGCCCCGGTGCATTTTTTAAATACCCGCGAGAAATAGAGTTGATCGTCA
AAACCAACATTGCGACCGACGGTGGCGATAGGCATCCGGGTGGTGCTCAAAAGCAGCTTCGCCTGGCTGA
TACGTTGGTCCTCGCGCCAGCTTAAGACGCTAATCCCTAACTGCTGGCGGAAAAGATGTGACAGACGCGA
CGGCGACAAGCAAACATGCTGTGCGACGCTGGCGATATCAAAATTGCTGTCTGCCAGGTGATCGCTGATG
TACTGACAAGCCTCGCGTACCCGATTATCCATCGGTGGATGGAGCGACTCGTTAATCGCTTCCATGCGCC
GCAGTAACAATTGCTCAAGCAGATTTATCGCCAGCAGCTCCGAATAGCGCCCTTCCCCTTGCCCGGCGTT
AATGATTTGCCCAAACAGGTCGCTGAAATGCGGCTGGTGCGCTTCATCCGGGCGAAAGAACCCCGTATTG
GCAAATATTGACGGCCAGTTAAGCCATTCATGCCAGTAGGCGCGCGGACGAAAGTAAACCCACTGGTGAT
ACCATTCGCGAGCCTCCGGATGACGACCGTAGTGATGAATCTCTCCTGGCGGGAACAGCAAAATATCACC
CGGTCGGCAAACAAATTCTCGTCCCTGATTTTTCACCACCCCCTGACCGCGAATGGTGAGATTGAGAATA
TAACCTTTCATTCCCAGCGGTCGGTCGATAAAAAAATCGAGATAACCGTTGGCCTCAATCGGCGTTAAAC
CCGCCACCAGATGGGCATTAAACGAGTATCCCGGCAGCAGGGGATCATTTTGCGCTTCAGCCATACTTTT
CATACTCCCGCCATTCAGAGAAGAAACCAATTGTCCATATTGCATCAGACATTGCCGTCACTGCGTCTTT
TACTGGCTCTTCTCGCTAACCAAACCGGTAACCCCGCTTATTAAAAGCATTCTGTAACAAAGCGGGACCA
AAGCCATGACAAAAACGCGTAACAAAAGTGTCTATAATCACGGCAGAAAAGTCCACATTGATTATTTGCA
CGGCGTCACACTTTGCTATGCCATAGCATTTTTATCCATAAGATTAGCGGATCCTACCTGACGCTTTTTA
TCGCAACTCTCTACTGTTTCTCCATACCCGTTTTTTTGGGCTAGCAGGAGGAATTCACCATGAACAAGAA
GATTCATTCCCTGGCCTTGTTGGTCAATCTGGGGATTTATGGGGTAGCGCAGGCACAAGAGCCGACCGAT
ACTCCTGTTTCACATGACGATACTATTGTCTGTACCGCCGCCGAGCAGAACTTACAGGCGCCTGGCGTTT
CGACCATCACCGCAGATGAAATCCGCAAAAACCCGGTTGCCCGCGATGTGTCGAAGATCATCCGTACCAT
GCCAGGCGTTAACCTGACCGGTAACTCCACCAGTGGTCAGCGTGGGAATAACCGACAGATTGATATTCGC
GGTATGGGTCCGGAAAACACGCTGATTTTGATTGACGGCAAGCCGGTAAGCAGCCGTAACTCGGTGCGTC
AGGGCTGGCGTGGCGAGCGCGATACCCGTGGTGATACTTCCTGGGTGCCACCTGAAATGATTGAACGTAT
TGAAGTTCTGCGTGGTCCGGCAGCTGCGCGTTATGGCAACGGCGCGGCGGGCGGCGTGGTTAACATCATT
ACCAAAAAAGGCAGCGGCGAGTGGCACGGCTCCTGGGACGCATATTTCAATGCGCCAGAACATAAAGAGG
AAGGTGCCACCAAACGCACTAACTTTAGCCTGACCGGTCCGCTGGGCGACGAATTCAGCTTCCGTTTGTA
TGGCAACCTCGACAAAACCCAGGCTGACGCGTGGGATATCAACCAGGGCCATCAGTCCGCGCGTGCCGGA
ACGTATGCCACGACGTTACCAGCCGGGCGCGAAGGGGTAATCAACAAAGATATTAATGGCGTGGTGCGCT
GGGATTTCGCGCCATTGCAATCGCTGGAACTGGAAGCAGGTTACAGCCGCCAGGGTAACCTGTATGCGGG
CGACACCCAGAATACCAACTCCGATTCCTATACCCGCTCGAAATATGGCGATGAAACCAACCGTCTGTAT
CGCCAGAACTACGCGCTGACCTGGAACGGTGGCTGGGATAACGGCGTGACCACCAGCAACTGGGTGCAGT
ACGAACACACCCGTAACTCGCGTATTCCGGAAGGTCTGGCGGGCGGTACCGAAGGGAAATTTAACGAAAA
AGCGACACAGGATTTCGTCGATATCGATCTTGATGACGTGATGCTGCACAGCGAAGTTAACCTGCCGATT
GATTTCCTCGTTAACCAGACGCTGACGCTGGGTACGGAGTGGAATCAGCAACGGATGAAGGACTTAAGTT
CCAACACCCAGGCACTGACCGGAACGAATACCGGTGGCGCTATTGATGGCGTGAGTACCACCGACCGTAG
CCCGTATTCAAAAGCAGAAATTTTCTCGCTGTTTGCCGAAAACAACATGGAGCTGACTGACAGCACCATC
GTAACGCCGGGGCTGCGTTTCGATCATCACAGTATTGTCGGCAATAACTGGAGCCCGGCGCTGAACATAT
CGCAAGGTTTAGGCGATGACTTCACGCTGAAAATGGGCATCGCCCGTGCTTATAAAGCGCCGAGCCTGTA
CCAGACTAACCCGAACTACATTCTCTACAGTAAAGGTCAGGGTTGCTATGCCAGCGCGGGCGGCTGCTAT
CTGCAAGGTAACGATGACCTGAAAGCAGAAACCAGCATCAACAAAGAGATTGGTCTGGAGTTCAAACGCG
ACGGGTGGCTGGCGGGCGTCACCTGGTTCCGTAACGATTATCGCAATAAGATTGAAGCGGGCTATGTGGC
TGTAGGGCAAAACGCAGTCGGCACCGATCTCTATCAGTGGGATAACGTGCCGAAAGCGGTGGTTGAAGGT
CTGGAAGGATCGTTAAACGTACCGGTTAGCGAAACGGTGATGTGGACCAATAACATCACTTATATGCTGA
AGAGTGAAAACAAAACCACGGGCGACCGTTTGTCGATCATCCCGGAGTATACGTTGAACTCAACGCTGAG
CTGGCAGGCACGGGAAGATTTGTCGATGCAAACGACCTTCACCTGGTACGGCAAGCAGCAGCCGAAGAAG
TACAACTATAAAGGTCAGCCAGCGGTTGGACCGGAAACCAAAGAAATTAGTCCTTACAGCATTGTTGGCC
TGAGCGCGACCTGGGATGTGACGAAGAATGTCAGTCTGACCGGCGGCGTGGACAATCTGTTCGACAAACG
TTTGTGGCGTGCGGGTAATGCCCAGACCACGGGCGATTTGGCAGGGGCCAACTATATCGCCGGTGCCGGG
GCGTATACCTATAACGAGCCGGGACGTACGTGGTATATGAGCGTAAACACCCACTTCTGATCATGGTACC
CGGGGATCCTCTAGAGTCGACCTGCAGGCATGCAAGCTTGGCTGTTTTGGCGGATGAGAGAAGATTTTCA
GCCTGATACAGATTAAATCAGAACGCAGAAGCGGTCTGATAAAACAGAATTTGCCTGGCGGCAGTAGCGC
GGTGGTCCCACCTGACCCCATGCCGAACTCAGAAGTGAAACGCCGTAGCGCCGATGGTAGTGTGGGGTCT
CCCCATGCGAGAGTAGGGAACTGCCAGGCATCAAATAAAACGAAAGGCTCAGTCGAAAGACTGGGCCTTT
CGTTTTATCTGTTGTTTGTCGGTGAACGCTCTCCTGAGTAGGACAAATCCGCCGGGAGCGGATTTGAACG
TTGCGAAGCAACGGCCCGGAGGGTGGCGGGCAGGACGCCCGCCATAAACTGCCAGGCATCAAATTAAGCA
GAAGGCCATCCTGACGGATGGCCTTTTTGCGTTTCTACAAACTCTTTTGTTTATTTTTCTAAATACATTC
AAATATGTATCCGCTCATGAGACAATAACCCTGATAAATGCTTCAATAATATTGAAAAAGGAAGAGTATG
AGTATTCAACATTTCCGTGTCGCCCTTATTCCCTTTTTTGCGGCATTTTGCCTTCCTGTTTTTGCTCACC
CAGAAACGCTGGTGAAAGTAAAAGATGCTGAAGATCAGTTGGGTGCACGAGTGGGTTACATCGAACTGGA
TCTCAACAGCGGTAAGATCCTTGAGAGTTTTCGCCCCGAAGAACGTTTTCCAATGATGAGCACTTTTAAA
GTTCTGCTATGTGGCGCGGTATTATCCCGTGTTGACGCCGGGCAAGAGCAACTCGGTCGCCGCATACACT
ATTCTCAGAATGACTTGGTTGAGTACTCACCAGTCACAGAAAAGCATCTTACGGATGGCATGACAGTAAG
AGAATTATGCAGTGCTGCCATAACCATGAGTGATAACACTGCGGCCAACTTACTTCTGACAACGATCGGA
GGACCGAAGGAGCTAACCGCTTTTTTGCACAACATGGGGGATCATGTAACTCGCCTTGATCGTTGGGAAC
CGGAGCTGAATGAAGCCATACCAAACGACGAGCGTGACACCACGATGCCTGTAGCAATGGCAACAACGTT
GCGCAAACTATTAACTGGCGAACTACTTACTCTAGCTTCCCGGCAACAATTAATAGACTGGATGGAGGCG
GATAAAGTTGCAGGACCACTTCTGCGCTCGGCCCTTCCGGCTGGCTGGTTTATTGCTGATAAATCTGGAG
CCGGTGAGCGTGGGTCTCGCGGTATCATTGCAGCACTGGGGCCAGATGGTAAGCCCTCCCGTATCGTAGT
TATCTACACGACGGGGAGTCAGGCAACTATGGATGAACGAAATAGACAGATCGCTGAGATAGGTGCCTCA
CTGATTAAGCATTGGTAACTGTCAGACCAAGTTTACTCATATATACTTTAGATTGATT
[125 nt withheld, positions 5029-5153]
C
[141 nt withheld, positions 5155-5295]
CCTTTGACGTTGGAGTCCACGTTCTTT
[37 nt withheld, positions 5323-5359]
ACCCTATCTCGGGCTATTCTTTTGATTTATAAGGGATTTTGCCGATTTCGGCCTATTGGTTAAAAAATGA
GCTGATTTAACAAAAATTTAACGCGAATTTTAACAAAATATTAACGTTTACAATTTAAAAGGATCTAGGT
GAAGATCCTTTTTGATAATCTCATGACCAAAATCCCTTAACGTGAGTTTTCGTTCCACTGAGCGTCAGAC
CCCGTAGAAAAGATCAAAGGATCTTCTTGAGATCCTTTTTTTCTGCGCGTAATCTGCTGCTTGCAAACAA
AAAAACCACCGCTACCAGCGGTGGTTTGTTTGCCGGATCAAGAGCTACCAACTCTTTTTCCGAAGGTAAC
TGGCTTCAGCAGAGCGCAGATACCAAATACTGTCCTTCTAGTGTAGCCGTAGTTAGGCCACCACTTCAAG
AACTCTGTAGCACCGCCTACATACCTCGCTCTGCTAATCCTGTTACCAGTGGCTGCTGCCAGTGGCGATA
AGTCGTGTCTTACCGGGTTGGACTCAAGACGATAGTTACCGGATAAGGCGCAGCGGTCGGGCTGAACGGG
GGGTTCGTGCACACAGCCCAGCTTGGAGCGAACGACCTACACCGAACTGAGATACCTACAGCGTGAGCTA
TGAGAAAGCGCCACGCTTCCCGAAGGGAGAAAGGCGGACAGGTATCCGGTAAGCGGCAGGGTCGGAACAG
GAGAGCGCACGAGGGAGCTTCCAGGGGGAAACGCCTGGTATCTTTATAGTCCTGTCGGGTTTCGCCACCT
CTGACTTGAGCGTCGATTTTTGTGATGCTCGTCAGGGGGGCGGAGCCTATGGAAAAACGCCAGCAACGCG
GCCTTTTTACGGTTCCTGGCCTTTTGCTGGCCTTTTGCTCACATGTTCTTTCCTGCGTTATCCCCTGATT
CTGTGGATAACCGTATTACCGCCTTTGAGTGAGCTGATACCGCTCGCCGCAGCCGAACGACCGAGCGCAG
CGAGTCAGTGAGCGAGGAAGCGGAAGAGCGCCTGATGCGGTATTTTCTCCTTACGCATCTGTGCGGTATT
TCACACCGCATAGGGTCATGGCTGCGCCCCGACACCCGCCAACACCCGCTGACGCGCCCTGACGGGCTTG
TCTGCTCCCGGCATCCGCTTACAGACAAGCTGTGACCGTCTCCGGGAGCTGCATGTGTCAGAGGTTTTCA
CCGTCATCACCGAAACGCGCGAGGCAGAAGGAGATGGCGCCCAACAGTCCCCCGGCCACGGGGCCTGCCA
CCATACCCACGCCGAAACAAGCGCTCATGAGCCCGAAGTGGCGAGCCCGATCTTCCCCATCGGTGATGTC
GGCGATATAGGCGCCAGCAACCGCACCTGTGGCGCCGGTGATGCCGGCCACGATGCGTCCGGCGTAGAGG
ATCTGCTCATGTTTGACAGCTTATC
